Addgene plasmid #116509: pHAGE-PIK3CA-M1004I
Purpose: Lentiviral expression of PIK3CA M1004I
Depositing lab: Gordon Mills & Kenneth Scott. Depositing organization: Baylor College of Medicine. Publication: Systematic Functional Annotation of Somatic Mutations in Cancer. Ng PK, Li J, Jeong KJ, Shao S, Chen H, Tsang YH, Sengupta S, Wang Z, Bhavana VH, Tran R, Soewito S, Minussi DC, Moreno D, Kong K, Dogruluk T, Lu H, Gao J, Tokheim C, Zhou DC, Johnson AM, Zeng J, Ip CKM, Ju Z, Wester M, Yu S, Li Y, Vellano CP, Schultz N, Karchin R, Ding L, Lu Y, Cheung LWT, Chen K, Shaw KR, Meric-Bernstam F, Scott KL, Yi S, Sahni N, Liang H, Mills GB. Cancer Cell. 2018 Mar 12;33(3):450-462.e10. doi: 10.1016/j.ccell.2018.01.021. PubMed 29533785.
Backbone
  Vector backbone: pHAGE
  Vector type: Lentiviral
Growth in bacteria
  Bacterial resistance: Ampicillin, 100 μg/mL
  Growth temperature: 37°C
  Growth strain: Stbl3
  Copy number: High Copy
Gene/Insert
  Gene/Insert name: PIK3CA
  Species: H. sapiens (human)
  Mutation: M1004I
  Entrez Gene: PIK3CA (a.k.a. CCM4, CLAPO, CLOVE, CWS5, HMH, MCAP, MCM, MCMTC, PI3K, PI3K-alpha, p110-alpha)
  Cloning method: Gateway Cloning
Terms and licenses: Academic/Nonprofit Terms; Industry Terms: Not Available to Industry
How to cite: pHAGE-PIK3CA-M1004I was a gift from Gordon Mills & Kenneth Scott (Addgene plasmid # 116509 ; http://n2t.net/addgene:116509 ; RRID:Addgene_116509)
