[The description below was written by a language model from this plasmid's Addgene catalogue record and the feature table of its GenBank file.]
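Description:
pHAGE-PIK3CA-M1004I is an 11.7 kb HIV-1-derived lentiviral expression plasmid built on the pHAGE backbone, carrying human PIK3CA (the p110-alpha catalytic subunit of PI3K) with the M1004I substitution. It is maintained in E. coli through a high-copy ColE1/pUC-type origin and the beta-lactamase gene conferring ampicillin resistance. The viral portion contains a full-length LTR at the upstream position (labelled as a 3' LTR by the automated annotation, though it occupies the 5' position), the Psi packaging signal, the Rev response element for Rev-dependent nuclear export of the genomic RNA, the cPPT/CTS element that aids nuclear import, and a U3-deleted downstream LTR that renders integrated proviruses self-inactivating.

The expression cassette is driven by the human EF-1-alpha promoter with its first intron, giving strong constitutive transcription in mammalian cells. The insert was introduced by Gateway recombination; the coding sequence is not annotated as a feature, but it lies in the roughly 3.2 kb interval between the attB1 and attB2 sites. Downstream are short T3 and T7 promoter sequences, an attB4 core site and a V5 epitope tag; the record does not indicate whether the V5 tag is translated in frame with PIK3CA. An EMCV IRES then directs translation of puromycin N-acetyltransferase from the same transcript, so puromycin selection enriches for transduced cells expressing the bicistronic message, and a WPRE enhances transcript stability and expression.

The plasmid is intended for producing lentivirus to stably express this PIK3CA variant. It was deposited in connection with a study on the systematic functional annotation of somatic mutations in cancer.
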