LOCUS       Exported 11696 bp ds-DNA circular SYN 13-MAY-2021
DEFINITION  Lentiviral expression of PIK3CA M1004I.
ACCESSION   .
VERSION     .
KEYWORDS    pHAGE-PIK3CA-M1004I
SOURCE      synthetic DNA construct
  ORGANISM  synthetic DNA construct
REFERENCE   1 (bases 1 to 11696)
  AUTHORS   Ng PK, Li J, Jeong KJ, Shao S, Chen H, Tsang YH, Sengupta S, Wang Z,
            Bhavana VH, Tran R, Soewito S, Minussi DC, Moreno D, Kong K,
            Dogruluk T, Lu H, Gao J, Tokheim C, Zhou DC, Johnson AM, Zeng J, Ip
            CKM, Ju Z, Wester M, Yu S, Li Y, Vellano CP, Schultz N, Karchin R,
            Ding L, Lu Y, Cheung LWT, Chen K, Shaw KR, Meric-Bernstam F, Scott
            KL, Yi S, Sahni N, Liang H, Mills GB
  TITLE     Systematic Functional Annotation of Somatic Mutations in Cancer.
  JOURNAL   Cancer Cell. 2018 Mar 12;33(3):450-462.e10. doi:
            10.1016/j.ccell.2018.01.021.
  PUBMED    29533785
REFERENCE   2 (bases 1 to 11696)
  AUTHORS   .
  TITLE     Direct Submission
  JOURNAL   Exported May 13, 2021 from SnapGene Server 1.1.58
            http://www.snapgene.com
FEATURES             Location/Qualifiers
     source          1..11696
                     /organism="synthetic DNA construct"
                     /mol_type="other DNA"
     LTR             1..634
                     /label=3' LTR
                     /note="3' long terminal repeat (LTR) from HIV-1"
     misc_feature    681..806
                     /label=HIV-1 Psi
                     /note="packaging signal of human immunodeficiency virus
                     type 1"
     misc_feature    1303..1536
                     /label=RRE
                     /note="The Rev response element (RRE) of HIV-1 allows for
                     Rev-dependent mRNA export from the nucleus to the
                     cytoplasm."
     CDS             1721..1765
                     /codon_start=1
                     /product="antigenic peptide corresponding to amino acids
                     655 to 669 of the HIV envelope protein gp41 (Lutje Hulsik
                     et al., 2013)"
                     /label=gp41 peptide
                     /note="recognized by the 2H10 single-chain llama nanobody"
                     /translation="KNEQELLELDKWASL"
     misc_feature    2058..2175
                     /label=cPPT/CTS
                     /note="central polypurine tract and central termination
                     sequence of HIV-1"
     promoter        2223..3401
                     /label=EF-1-alpha promoter
                     /note="strong constitutive promoter for human elongation
                     factor EF-1-alpha"
     intron          2454..3392
                     /label=EF-1-alpha intron A
                     /note="intron upstream of the start codon of human
                     EF-1-alpha"
     primer_bind     3349..3369
                     /label=EF1a-F
                     /note="Human elongation factor-1a promoter, forward primer"
     protein_bind    3421..3445
                     /gene="mutant version of attB"
                     /label=attB1
                     /bound_moiety="BP Clonase(TM)"
                     /note="recombination site for the Gateway(R) BP reaction"
     protein_bind    complement(6656..6680)
                     /gene="mutant version of attB"
                     /label=attB2
                     /bound_moiety="BP Clonase(TM)"
                     /note="recombination site for the Gateway(R) BP reaction"
     promoter        6688..6706
                     /label=T3 promoter
                     /note="promoter for bacteriophage T3 RNA polymerase"
     primer_bind     complement(6731..6750)
                     /label=T7
                     /note="T7 promoter, forward primer"
     promoter        complement(6732..6750)
                     /label=T7 promoter
                     /note="promoter for bacteriophage T7 RNA polymerase"
     protein_bind    complement(6756..6776)
                     /gene="mutant version of attB"
                     /label=attB4
                     /bound_moiety="BP Clonase(TM)"
                     /note="core recombination site for the Gateway(R) BP
                     reaction"
     CDS             6830..6871
                     /codon_start=1
                     /product="epitope tag from simian virus 5"
                     /label=V5 tag
                     /translation="GKPIPNPLLGLDST"
     misc_feature    6892..7459
                     /label=IRES
                     /note="internal ribosome entry site (IRES) of the
                     encephalomyocarditis virus (EMCV)"
     misc_feature    6909..7461
                     /label=IRES
                     /note="internal ribosome entry site (IRES) of the
                     encephalomyocarditis virus (EMCV)"
     primer_bind     complement(7053..7070)
                     /label=IRES reverse
                     /note="IRES internal ribosome entry site, reverse primer.
                     Also called pCDH-rev"
     primer_bind     7280..7299
                     /label=IRES-F
                     /note="IRES internal ribosome entry site, forward primer"
     CDS             7473..8072
                     /codon_start=1
                     /gene="pac from Streptomyces alboniger"
                     /product="puromycin N-acetyltransferase"
                     /label=PuroR
                     /note="confers resistance to puromycin"
                     /translation="MTEYKPTVRLATRDDVPRAVRTLAAAFADYPATRHTVDPDRHIER
                     VTELQELFLTRVGLDIGKVWVADDGAAVAVWTTPESVEAGAVFAEIGPRMAELSGSRLA
                     AQQQMEGLLAPHRPKEPAWFLATVGVSPDHQGKGLGSAVVLPGVEAAERAGVPAFLETS
                     APRNLPFYERLGFTVTADVEVPEGPRTWCMTRKPGA"
     primer_bind     complement(7473..7492)
                     /label=Puro-R
                     /note="Puromycin resistance gene, reverse primer. Also
                     called puro-variant-R"
     primer_bind     7969..7989
                     /label=Puro-F
                     /note="Puromycin resistance gene, forward primer"
     misc_feature    8086..8674
                     /label=WPRE
                     /note="woodchuck hepatitis virus posttranscriptional
                     regulatory element"
     primer_bind     complement(8139..8159)
                     /label=WPRE-R
                     /note="WPRE, reverse primer"
     CDS             complement(8557..8568)
                     /codon_start=1
                     /product="Factor Xa recognition and cleavage site"
                     /label=Factor Xa site
                     /translation="IEGR"
     LTR             8749..8982
                     /label=3' LTR (Delta-U3)
                     /note="self-inactivating 3' long terminal repeat (LTR) from
                     HIV-1"
     primer_bind     complement(9101..9119)
                     /label=pBRforEco
                     /note="pBR322 vectors, upsteam of EcoRI site, forward
                     primer"
     promoter        9187..9291
                     /gene="bla"
                     /label=AmpR promoter
     CDS             9292..10152
                     /codon_start=1
                     /gene="bla"
                     /product="beta-lactamase"
                     /label=AmpR
                     /note="confers resistance to ampicillin, carbenicillin, and
                     related antibiotics"
                     /translation="MSIQHFRVALIPFFAAFCLPVFAHPETLVKVKDAEDQLGARVGYI
                     ELDLNSGKILESFRPEERFPMMSTFKVLLCGAVLSRVDAGQEQLGRRIHYSQNDLVEYS
                     PVTEKHLTDGMTVRELCSAAITMSDNTAANLLLTTIGGPKELTAFLHNMGDHVTRLDRW
                     EPELNEAIPNDERDTTMPVAMATTLRKLLTGELLTLASRQQLIDWMEADKVAGPLLRSA
                     LPAGWFIADKSGAGERGSRGIIAALGPDGKPSRIVVIYTTGSQATMDERNRQIAEIGAS
                     LIKHW"
     primer_bind     complement(9510..9529)
                     /label=Amp-R
                     /note="Ampicillin resistance gene, reverse primer"
     rep_origin      10323..10911
                     /direction=RIGHT
                     /label=ori
                     /note="high-copy-number ColE1/pMB1/pBR322/pUC origin of
                     replication"
     primer_bind     10812..10831
                     /label=pBR322ori-F
                     /note="pBR322 origin, forward primer"
     primer_bind     11065..11082
                     /label=L4440
                     /note="L4440 vector, forward primer"
     primer_bind     11174..11193
                     /label=SV40pro-F
                     /note="SV40 promoter/origin, forward primer"
     protein_bind    11322..11343
                     /label=CAP binding site
                     /bound_moiety="E. coli catabolite activator protein"
                     /note="CAP binding activates transcription in the presence
                     of cAMP."
     promoter        11358..11388
                     /label=lac promoter
                     /note="promoter for the E. coli lac operon"
     protein_bind    11396..11412
                     /label=lac operator
                     /bound_moiety="lac repressor encoded by lacI"
                     /note="The lac repressor binds to the lac operator to
                     inhibit transcription in E. coli. This inhibition can be
                     relieved by adding lactose or
                     isopropyl-beta-D-thiogalactopyranoside (IPTG)."
     primer_bind     11401..11423
                     /label=M13/pUC Reverse
                     /note="In lacZ gene"
     primer_bind     11420..11436
                     /label=M13 rev
                     /note="common sequencing primer, one of multiple similar
                     variants"
     primer_bind     11420..11436
                     /label=M13 Reverse
                     /note="In lacZ gene. Also called M13-rev"
     primer_bind     11486..11505
                     /label=EBV-rev
                     /note="SV40 polyA terminator, reverse primer"
ORIGIN
        1 tggaagggct aattcactcc caaagaagac aagatatcct tgatctgtgg atctaccaca
       61 cacaaggcta cttccctgat tagcagaact acacaccagg gccaggggtc agatatccac
      121 tgacctttgg atggtgctac aagctagtac cagttgagcc agataaggta gaagaggcca
      181 ataaaggaga gaacaccagc ttgttacacc ctgtgagcct gcatgggatg gatgacccgg
      241 agagagaagt gttagagtgg aggtttgaca gccgcctagc atttcatcac gtggcccgag
      301 agctgcatcc ggagtacttc aagaactgct gatatcgagc ttgctacaag ggactttccg
      361 ctggggactt tccagggagg cgtggcctgg gcgggactgg ggagtggcga gccctcagat
      421 cctgcatata agcagctgct ttttgcctgt actgggtctc tctggttaga ccagatctga
      481 gcctgggagc tctctggcta actagggaac ccactgctta agcctcaata aagcttgcct
      541 tgagtgcttc aagtagtgtg tgcccgtctg ttgtgtgact ctggtaacta gagatccctc
      601 agaccctttt agtcagtgtg gaaaatctct agcagtggcg cccgaacagg gacttgaaag
      661 cgaaagggaa accagaggag ctctctcgac gcaggactcg gcttgctgaa gcgcgcacgg
      721 caagaggcga ggggcggcga ctggtgagta cgccaaaaat tttgactagc ggaggctaga
      781 aggagagaga tgggtgcgag agcgtcagta ttaagcgggg gagaattaga tcgcgatggg
      841 aaaaaattcg gttaaggcca gggggaaaga aaaaatataa attaaaacat atagtatggg
      901 caagcaggga gctagaacga ttcgcagtta atcctggcct gttagaaaca tcagaaggct
      961 gtagacaaat actgggacag ctacaaccat cccttcagac aggatcagaa gaacttagat
     1021 cattatataa tacagtagca accctctatt gtgtgcatca aaggatagag ataaaagaca
     1081 ccaaggaagc tttagacaag atagaggaag agcaaaacaa aagtaagacc accgcacagc
     1141 aagcggccgg ccgctgatct tcagacctgg aggaggagat atgagggaca attggagaag
     1201 tgaattatat aaatataaag tagtaaaaat tgaaccatta ggagtagcac ccaccaaggc
     1261 aaagagaaga gtggtgcaga gagaaaaaag agcagtggga ataggagctt tgttccttgg
     1321 gttcttggga gcagcaggaa gcactatggg cgcagcgtca atgacgctga cggtacaggc
     1381 cagacaatta ttgtctggta tagtgcagca gcagaacaat ttgctgaggg ctattgaggc
     1441 gcaacagcat ctgttgcaac tcacagtctg gggcatcaag cagctccagg caagaatcct
     1501 ggctgtggaa agatacctaa aggatcaaca gctcctgggg atttggggtt gctctggaaa
     1561 actcatttgc accactgctg tgccttggaa tgctagttgg agtaataaat ctctggaaca
     1621 gatttggaat cacacgacct ggatggagtg ggacagagaa attaacaatt acacaagctt
     1681 aatacactcc ttaattgaag aatcgcaaaa ccagcaagaa aagaatgaac aagaattatt
     1741 ggaattagat aaatgggcaa gtttgtggaa ttggtttaac ataacaaatt ggctgtggta
     1801 tataaaatta ttcataatga tagtaggagg cttggtaggt ttaagaatag tttttgctgt
     1861 actttctata gtgaatagag ttaggcaggg atattcacca ttatcgtttc agacccacct
     1921 cccaaccccg aggggacccg acaggcccga aggaatagaa gaagaaggtg gagagagaga
     1981 cagagacaga tccattcgat tagtgaacgg atctcgacgg tatcgccgaa ttcacaaatg
     2041 gcagtattca tccacaattt taaaagaaaa ggggggattg gggggtacag tgcaggggaa
     2101 agaatagtag acataatagc aacagacata caaactaaag aattacaaaa acaaattaca
     2161 aaaattcaaa attttcgggt ttattacagg gacagcagag atccagtttg gactagtcgt
     2221 gaggctccgg tgcccgtcag tgggcagagc gcacatcgcc cacagtcccc gagaagttgg
     2281 ggggaggggt cggcaattga accggtgcct agagaaggtg gcgcggggta aactgggaaa
     2341 gtgatgtcgt gtactggctc cgcctttttc ccgagggtgg gggagaaccg tatataagtg
     2401 cagtagtcgc cgtgaacgtt ctttttcgca acgggtttgc cgccagaaca caggtaagtg
     2461 ccgtgtgtgg ttcccgcggg cctggcctct ttacgggtta tggcccttgc gtgccttgaa
     2521 ttacttccac ctggctgcag tacgtgattc ttgatcccga gcttcgggtt ggaagtgggt
     2581 gggagagttc gaggccttgc gcttaaggag ccccttcgcc tcgtgcttga gttgaggcct
     2641 ggcctgggcg ctggggccgc cgcgtgcgaa tctggtggca ccttcgcgcc tgtctcgctg
     2701 ctttcgataa gtctctagcc atttaaaatt tttgatgacc tgctgcgacg ctttttttct
     2761 ggcaagatag tcttgtaaat gcgggccaag atctgcacac tggtatttcg gtttttgggg
     2821 ccgcgggcgg cgacggggcc cgtgcgtccc agcgcacatg ttcggcgagg cggggcctgc
     2881 gagcgcggcc accgagaatc ggacgggggt agtctcaagc tggccggcct gctctggtgc
     2941 ctggcctcgc gccgccgtgt atcgccccgc cctgggcggc aaggctggcc cggtcggcac
     3001 cagttgcgtg agcggaaaga tggccgcttc ccggccctgc tgcagggagc tcaaaatgga
     3061 ggacgcggcg ctcgggagag cgggcgggtg agtcacccac acaaaggaaa agggcctttc
     3121 cgtcctcagc cgtcgcttca tgtgactcca cggagtaccg ggcgccgtcc aggcacctcg
     3181 attagttctc gagcttttgg agtacgtcgt ctttaggttg gggggagggg ttttatgcga
     3241 tggagtttcc ccacactgag tgggtggaga ctgaagttag gccagcttgg cacttgatgt
     3301 aattctcctt ggaatttgcc ctttttgagt ttggatcttg gttcattctc aagcctcaga
     3361 cagtggttca aagttttttt cttccatttc aggtgtcgtg aagcggccct gcagatatca
     3421 acaagtttgt acaaaaaagc aggcaccatg cctccaagac catcatcagg tgaactgtgg
     3481 ggcatccact tgatgccccc aagaatccta gtagaatgtt tactaccaaa tggaatgata
     3541 gtgactttag aatgcctccg tgaggctaca ttaataacca taaagcatga actatttaaa
     3601 gaagcaagaa aataccccct ccatcaactt cttcaagatg aatcttctta cattttcgta
     3661 agtgttactc aagaagcaga aagggaagaa ttttttgatg aaacaagacg actttgtgac
     3721 cttcggcttt ttcaaccctt tttaaaagta attgaaccag taggcaaccg tgaagaaaag
     3781 atcctcaatc gagaaattgg ttttgctatc ggcatgccag tgtgtgaatt tgatatggtt
     3841 aaagatccag aagtacagga cttccgaaga aatattctga acgtttgtaa agaagctgtg
     3901 gatcttaggg acctcaattc acctcatagt agagcaatgt atgtctatcc tccaaatgta
     3961 gaatcttcac cagaattgcc aaagcacata tataataaat tagataaagg gcaaataata
     4021 gtggtgatct gggtaatagt ttctccaaat aatgacaagc agaagtatac tctgaaaatc
     4081 aaccatgact gtgtaccaga acaagtaatt gctgaagcaa tcaggaaaaa aactcgaagt
     4141 atgttgctat cctctgaaca actaaaactc tgtgttttag aatatcaggg caagtatatt
     4201 ttaaaagtgt gtggatgtga tgaatacttc ctagaaaaat atcctctgag tcagtataag
     4261 tatataagaa gctgtataat gcttgggagg atgcccaatt tgatgttgat ggctaaagaa
     4321 agcctttatt ctcaactgcc aatggactgt tttacaatgc catcttattc cagacgcatt
     4381 tccacagcta caccatatat gaatggagaa acatctacaa aatccctttg ggttataaat
     4441 agtgcactca gaataaaaat tctttgtgca acctacgtga atgtaaatat tcgagacatt
     4501 gataagatct atgttcgaac aggtatctac catggaggag aacccttatg tgacaatgtg
     4561 aacactcaaa gagtaccttg ttccaatccc aggtggaatg aatggctgaa ttatgatata
     4621 tacattcctg atcttcctcg tgctgctcga ctttgccttt ccatttgctc tgttaaaggc
     4681 cgaaagggtg ctaaagagga acactgtcca ttggcatggg gaaatataaa cttgtttgat
     4741 tacacagaca ctctagtatc tggaaaaatg gctttgaatc tttggccagt acctcatgga
     4801 ttagaagatt tgctgaaccc tattggtgtt actggatcaa atccaaataa agaaactcca
     4861 tgcttagagt tggagtttga ctggttcagc agtgtggtaa agttcccaga tatgtcagtg
     4921 attgaagagc atgccaattg gtctgtatcc cgagaagcag gatttagcta ttcccacgca
     4981 ggactgagta acagactagc tagagacaat gaattaaggg aaaatgacaa agaacagctc
     5041 aaagcaattt ctacacgaga tcctctctct gaaatcactg agcaggagaa agattttcta
     5101 tggagtcaca gacactattg tgtaactatc cccgaaattc tacccaaatt gcttctgtct
     5161 gttaaatgga attctagaga tgaagtagcc cagatgtatt gcttggtaaa agattggcct
     5221 ccaatcaaac ctgaacaggc tatggaactt ctggactgta attacccaga tcctatggtt
     5281 cgaggttttg ctgttcggtg cttggaaaaa tatttaacag atgacaaact ttctcagtat
     5341 ttaattcagc tagtacaggt cctaaaatat gaacaatatt tggataactt gcttgtgaga
     5401 tttttactga agaaagcatt gactaatcaa aggattgggc actttttctt ttggcattta
     5461 aaatctgaga tgcacaataa aacagttagc cagaggtttg gcctgctttt ggagtcctat
     5521 tgtcgtgcat gtgggatgta tttgaagcac ctgaataggc aagtcgaggc aatggaaaag
     5581 ctcattaact taactgacat tctcaaacag gagaagaagg atgaaacaca aaaggtacag
     5641 atgaagtttt tagttgagca aatgaggcga ccagatttca tggatgctct acagggcttt
     5701 ctgtctcctc taaaccctgc tcatcaacta ggaaacctca ggcttgaaga gtgtcgaatt
     5761 atgtcctctg caaaaaggcc actgtggttg aattgggaga acccagacat catgtcagag
     5821 ttactgtttc agaacaatga gatcatcttt aaaaatgggg atgatttacg gcaagatatg
     5881 ctaacacttc aaattattcg tattatggaa aatatctggc aaaatcaagg tcttgatctt
     5941 cgaatgttac cttatggttg tctgtcaatc ggtgactgtg tgggacttat tgaggtggtg
     6001 cgaaattctc acactattat gcaaattcag tgcaaaggcg gcttgaaagg tgcactgcag
     6061 ttcaacagcc acacactaca tcagtggctc aaagacaaga acaaaggaga aatatatgat
     6121 gcagccattg acctgtttac acgttcatgt gctggatact gtgtagctac cttcattttg
     6181 ggaattggag atcgtcacaa tagtaacatc atggtgaaag acgatggaca actgtttcat
     6241 atagattttg gacacttttt ggatcacaag aagaaaaaat ttggttataa acgagaacgt
     6301 gtgccatttg ttttgacaca ggatttctta atagtgatta gtaaaggagc ccaagaatgc
     6361 acaaagacaa gagaatttga gaggtttcag gagatgtgtt acaaggctta tctagctatt
     6421 cgacagcatg ccaatctctt cataaatctt ttctcaataa tgcttggctc tggaatgcca
     6481 gaactacaat cttttgatga cattgcatac attcgaaaga ccctagcctt agataaaact
     6541 gagcaagagg ctttggagta tttcatgaaa caaatgaatg atgcacatca tggtggctgg
     6601 acaacaaaaa tggattggat cttccacaca attaaacagc atgcattgaa ctagaaccca
     6661 gctttcttgt acaaagtggt gatatccaat taaccctcac taaaggtttg tgtgttattg
     6721 taattgagat ccctatagtg agtcgtatta ccacccaact tttctataca aagtggttga
     6781 tatccagcac agtggcggcc gctcgagtct agagggcccg cggttcgaag gtaagcctat
     6841 ccctaaccct ctcctcggtc tcgattctac gcgtaccggt tagtaatgag atccctcccc
     6901 cccccctaac gttactggcc gaagccgctt ggaataaggc cggtgtgcgt ttgtctatat
     6961 gttattttcc accatattgc cgtcttttgg caatgtgagg gcccggaaac ctggccctgt
     7021 cttcttgacg agcattccta ggggtctttc ccctctcgcc aaaggaatgc aaggtctgtt
     7081 gaatgtcgtg aaggaagcag ttcctctgga agcttcttga agacaaacaa cgtctgtagc
     7141 gaccctttgc aggcagcgga accccccacc tggcgacagg tgcctctgcg gccaaaagcc
     7201 acgtgtataa gatacacctg caaaggcggc acaaccccag tgccacgttg tgagttggat
     7261 agttgtggaa agagtcaaat ggctctcctc aagcgtattc aacaaggggc tgaaggatgc
     7321 ccagaaggta ccccattgta tgggatctga tctggggcct cggtgcacat gctttacatg
     7381 tgtttagtcg aggttaaaaa aacgtctagg ccccccgaac cacggggacg tggttttcct
     7441 ttgaaaaaca cgatgataat atggccacac atatgaccga gtacaagccc acggtgcgcc
     7501 tcgccacccg cgacgacgtc cccagggccg tacgcaccct cgccgccgcg ttcgccgact
     7561 accccgccac gcgccacacc gtcgatccgg accgccacat cgagcgggtc accgagctgc
     7621 aagaactctt cctcacgcgc gtcgggctcg acatcggcaa ggtgtgggtc gcggacgacg
     7681 gcgccgcggt ggcggtctgg accacgccgg agagcgtcga agcgggggcg gtgttcgccg
     7741 agatcggccc gcgcatggcc gagttgagcg gttcccggct ggccgcgcag caacagatgg
     7801 aaggcctcct ggcgccgcac cggcccaagg agcccgcgtg gttcctggcc accgtcggcg
     7861 tctcgcccga ccaccagggc aagggtctgg gcagcgccgt cgtgctcccc ggagtggagg
     7921 cggccgagcg cgccggggtg cccgccttcc tggagacctc cgcgccccgc aacctcccct
     7981 tctacgagcg gctcggcttc accgtcaccg ccgacgtcga ggtgcccgaa ggaccgcgca
     8041 cctggtgcat gacccgcaag cccggtgcct aaatcgatag atcctaatca acctctggat
     8101 tacaaaattt gtgaaagatt gactggtatt cttaactatg ttgctccttt tacgctatgt
     8161 ggatacgctg ctttaatgcc tttgtatcat gctattgctt cccgtatggc tttcattttc
     8221 tcctccttgt ataaatcctg gttgctgtct ctttatgagg agttgtggcc cgttgtcagg
     8281 caacgtggcg tggtgtgcac tgtgtttgct gacgcaaccc ccactggttg gggcattgcc
     8341 accacctgtc agctcctttc cgggactttc gctttccccc tccctattgc cacggcggaa
     8401 ctcatcgccg cctgccttgc ccgctgctgg acaggggctc ggctgttggg cactgacaat
     8461 tccgtggtgt tgtcggggaa atcatcgtcc tttccttggc tgctcgcctg tgttgccacc
     8521 tggattctgc gcgggacgtc cttctgctac gtcccttcgg ccctcaatcc agcggacctt
     8581 ccttcccgcg gcctgctgcc ggctctgcgg cctcttccgc gtcttcgcct tcgccctcag
     8641 acgagtcgga tctccctttg ggccgcctcc ccgcctgaga tcctttaaga ccaatgactt
     8701 acaaggcagc tgtagatctt agccactttt taaaagaaaa ggggggactg gaagggctaa
     8761 ttcactccca acgaagacaa gatctgcttt ttgcttgtac tgggtctctc tggttagacc
     8821 agatctgagc ctgggagctc tctggctaac tagggaaccc actgcttaag cctcaataaa
     8881 gcttgccttg agtgcttcaa gtagtgtgtg cccgtctgtt gtgtgactct ggtaactaga
     8941 gatccctcag acccttttag tcagtgtgga aaatctctag cagtagtagt tcatgtcatc
     9001 ttattattca gtatttataa cttgcaaaga aatgaatatc agagagtgag aggcccgggt
     9061 taattaagga aagggctaga tcattcttga agacgaaagg gcctcgtgat acgcctattt
     9121 ttataggtta atgtcatgat aataatggtt tcttagacgt caggtggcac ttttcgggga
     9181 aatgtgcgcg gaacccctat ttgtttattt ttctaaatac attcaaatat gtatccgctc
     9241 atgagacaat aaccctgata aatgcttcaa taatattgaa aaaggaagag tatgagtatt
     9301 caacatttcc gtgtcgccct tattcccttt tttgcggcat tttgccttcc tgtttttgct
     9361 cacccagaaa cgctggtgaa agtaaaagat gctgaagatc agttgggtgc acgagtgggt
     9421 tacatcgaac tggatctcaa cagcggtaag atccttgaga gttttcgccc cgaagaacgt
     9481 tttccaatga tgagcacttt taaagttctg ctatgtggcg cggtattatc ccgtgttgac
     9541 gccgggcaag agcaactcgg tcgccgcata cactattctc agaatgactt ggttgagtac
     9601 tcaccagtca cagaaaagca tcttacggat ggcatgacag taagagaatt atgcagtgct
     9661 gccataacca tgagtgataa cactgcggcc aacttacttc tgacaacgat cggaggaccg
     9721 aaggagctaa ccgctttttt gcacaacatg ggggatcatg taactcgcct tgatcgttgg
     9781 gaaccggagc tgaatgaagc cataccaaac gacgagcgtg acaccacgat gcctgtagca
     9841 atggcaacaa cgttgcgcaa actattaact ggcgaactac ttactctagc ttcccggcaa
     9901 caattaatag actggatgga ggcggataaa gttgcaggac cacttctgcg ctcggccctt
     9961 ccggctggct ggtttattgc tgataaatct ggagccggtg agcgtgggtc tcgcggtatc
    10021 attgcagcac tggggccaga tggtaagccc tcccgtatcg tagttatcta cacgacgggg
    10081 agtcaggcaa ctatggatga acgaaataga cagatcgctg agataggtgc ctcactgatt
    10141 aagcattggt aactgtcaga ccaagtttac tcatatatac tttagattga tttaaaactt
    10201 catttttaat ttaaaaggat ctaggtgaag atcctttttg ataatctcat gaccaaaatc
    10261 ccttaacgtg agttttcgtt ccactgagcg tcagaccccg tagaaaagat caaaggatct
    10321 tcttgagatc ctttttttct gcgcgtaatc tgctgcttgc aaacaaaaaa accaccgcta
    10381 ccagcggtgg tttgtttgcc ggatcaagag ctaccaactc tttttccgaa ggtaactggc
    10441 ttcagcagag cgcagatacc aaatactgtt cttctagtgt agccgtagtt aggccaccac
    10501 ttcaagaact ctgtagcacc gcctacatac ctcgctctgc taatcctgtt accagtggct
    10561 gctgccagtg gcgataagtc gtgtcttacc gggttggact caagacgata gttaccggat
    10621 aaggcgcagc ggtcgggctg aacggggggt tcgtgcacac agcccagctt ggagcgaacg
    10681 acctacaccg aactgagata cctacagcgt gagctatgag aaagcgccac gcttcccgaa
    10741 gggagaaagg cggacaggta tccggtaagc ggcagggtcg gaacaggaga gcgcacgagg
    10801 gagcttccag ggggaaacgc ctggtatctt tatagtcctg tcgggtttcg ccacctctga
    10861 cttgagcgtc gatttttgtg atgctcgtca ggggggcgga gcctatggaa aaacgccagc
    10921 aacgcggcct ttttacggtt cctggccttt tgctggcctt ttgctcacat gttctttcct
    10981 gcgttatccc ctgattctgt ggataaccgt attaccgcct ttgagtgagc tgataccgct
    11041 cgccgcagcc gaacgaccga gcgcagcgag tcagtgagcg aggaagcgga agagcgccca
    11101 atacgcaaac cgcctctccc cgcgcgttgg ccgattcatt aatgcagcaa gctcatggct
    11161 gactaatttt ttttatttat gcagaggccg aggccgcctc ggcctctgag ctattccaga
    11221 agtagtgagg aggctttttt ggaggcctag gcttttgcaa aaagctcccc gtggcacgac
    11281 aggtttcccg actggaaagc gggcagtgag cgcaacgcaa ttaatgtgag ttagctcact
    11341 cattaggcac cccaggcttt acactttatg cttccggctc gtatgttgtg tggaattgtg
    11401 agcggataac aatttcacac aggaaacagc tatgacatga ttacgaattt cacaaataaa
    11461 gcattttttt cactgcattc tagttgtggt ttgtccaaac tcatcaatgt atcttatcat
    11521 gtctggatca actggataac tcaagctaac caaaatcatc ccaaacttcc caccccatac
    11581 cctattacca ctgccaatta cctgtggttt catttactct aaacctgtga ttcctctgaa
    11641 ttattttcat tttaaagaaa ttgtatttgt taaatatgta ctacaaactt agtagt
//
