>Addgene plasmid #116509 | pHAGE-PIK3CA-M1004I | depositor partial sequence | sequence record 219383 | insert
ATGCCTCCACGACCATCATCAGGTGAACTGTGGGGCATCCACTTGATGCCCCCAAGAATCCTAGTAGAAT
GTTTACTACCAAATGGAATGATAGTGACTTTAGAATGCCTCCGTGAGGCTACATTAATAACCATAAAGCA
TGAACTATTTAAAGAAGCAAGAAAATACCCCCTCCATCAACTTCTTCAAGATGAATCTTCTTACATTTTC
GTAAGTGTTACTCAAGAAGCAGAAAGGGAAGAATTTTTTGATGAAACAAGACGACTTTGTGACCTTCGGC
TTTTTCAACCCTTTTTAAAAGTAATTGAACCAGTAGGCAACCGTGAAGAAAAGATCCTCAATCGAGAAAT
TGGTTTTGCTATCGGCATGCCAGTGTGTGAATTTGATATGGTTAAAGATCCAGAAGTACAGGACTTCCGA
AGAAATATTCTGAACGTTTGTAAAGAAGCTGTGGATCTTAGGGACCTCAATTCACCTCATAGTAGAGCAA
TGTATGTCTATCCTCCAAATGTAGAATCTTCACCAGAATTGCCAAAGCACATATATAATAAATTAGATAA
AGGGCAAATAATAGTGGTGATCTGGGTAATAGTTTCTCCAAATAATGACAAGCAGAAGTATACTCTGAAA
ATCAACCATGACTGTGTACCAGAACAAGTAATTGCTGAAGCAATCAGGAAAAAAACTCGAAGTATGTTGC
TATCCTCTGAACAACTAAAACTCTGTGTTTTAGAATATCAGGGCAAGTATATTTTAAAAGTGTGTGGATG
TGATGAATACTTCCTAGAAAAATATCCTCTGAGTCAGTATAAGTATATAAGAAGCTGTATAATGCTTGGG
AGGATGCCCAATTTGATGTTGATGGCTAAAGAAAGCCTTTATTCTCAACTGCCAATGGACTGTTTTACAA
TGCCATCTTATTCCAGACGCATTTCCACAGCTACACCATATATGAATGGAGAAACATCTACAAAATCCCT
TTGGGTTATAAATAGTGCACTCAGAATAAAAATTCTTTGTGCAACCTACGTGAATGTAAATATTCGAGAC
ATTGATAAGATCTATGTTCGAACAGGTATCTACCATGGAGGAGAACCCTTATGTGACAATGTGAACACTC
AAAGAGTACCTTGTTCCAATCCCAGGTGGAATGAATGGCTGAATTATGATATATACATTCCTGATCTTCC
TCGTGCTGCTCGACTTTGCCTTTCCATTTGCTCTGTTAAAGGCCGAAAGGGTGCTAAAGAGGAACACTGT
CCATTGGCATGGGGAAATATAAACTTGTTTGATTACACAGACACTCTAGTATCTGGAAAAATGGCTTTGA
ATCTTTGGCCAGTACCTCATGGATTAGAAGATTTGCTGAACCCTATTGGTGTTACTGGATCAAATCCAAA
TAAAGAAACTCCATGCTTAGAGTTGGAGTTTGACTGGTTCAGCAGTGTGGTAAAGTTCCCAGATATGTCA
GTGATTGAAGAGCATGCCAATTGGTCTGTATCCCGAGAAGCAGGATTTAGCTATTCCCACGCAGGACTGA
GTAACAGACTAGCTAGAGACAATGAATTAAGGGAAAATGACAAAGAACAGCTCAAAGCAATTTCTACACG
AGATCCTCTCTCTGAAATCACTGAGCAGGAGAAAGATTTTCTATGGAGTCACAGACACTATTGTGTAACT
ATCCCCGAAATTCTACCCAAATTGCTTCTGTCTGTTAAATGGAATTCTAGAGATGAAGTAGCCCAGATGT
ATTGCTTGGTAAAAGATTGGCCTCCAATCAAACCTGAACAGGCTATGGAACTTCTGGACTGTAATTACCC
AGATCCTATGGTTCGAGGTTTTGCTGTTCGGTGCTTGGAAAAATATTTAACAGATGACAAACTTTCTCAG
TATTTAATTCAGCTAGTACAGGTCCTAAAATATGAACAATATTTGGATAACTTGCTTGTGAGATTTTTAC
TGAAGAAAGCATTGACTAATCAAAGGATTGGGCACTTTTTCTTTTGGCATTTAAAATCTGAGATGCACAA
TAAAACAGTTAGCCAGAGGTTTGGCCTGCTTTTGGAGTCCTATTGTCGTGCATGTGGGATGTATTTGAAG
CACCTGAATAGGCAAGTCGAGGCAATGGAAAAGCTCATTAACTTAACTGACATTCTCAAACAGGAGAAGA
AGGATGAAACACAAAAGGTACAGATGAAGTTTTTAGTTGAGCAAATGAGGCGACCAGATTTCATGGATGC
TCTACAGGGCTTTCTGTCTCCTCTAAACCCTGCTCATCAACTAGGAAACCTCAGGCTTGAAGAGTGTCGA
ATTATGTCCTCTGCAAAAAGGCCACTGTGGTTGAATTGGGAGAACCCAGACATCATGTCAGAGTTACTGT
TTCAGAACAATGAGATCATCTTTAAAAATGGGGATGATTTACGGCAAGATATGCTAACACTTCAAATTAT
TCGTATTATGGAAAATATCTGGCAAAATCAAGGTCTTGATCTTCGAATGTTACCTTATGGTTGTCTGTCA
ATCGGTGACTGTGTGGGACTTATTGAGGTGGTGCGAAATTCTCACACTATTATGCAAATTCAGTGCAAAG
GCGGCTTGAAAGGTGCACTGCAGTTCAACAGCCACACACTACATCAGTGGCTCAAAGACAAGAACAAAGG
AGAAATATATGATGCAGCCATTGACCTGTTTACACGTTCATGTGCTGGATACTGTGTAGCTACCTTCATT
TTGGGAATTGGAGATCGTCACAATAGTAACATCATGGTGAAAGACGATGGACAACTGTTTCATATAGATT
TTGGACACTTTTTGGATCACAAGAAGAAAAAATTTGGTTATAAACGAGAACGTGTGCCATTTGTTTTGAC
ACAGGATTTCTTAATAGTGATTAGTAAAGGAGCCCAAGAATGCACAAAGACAAGAGAATTTGAGAGGTTT
CAGGAGATGTGTTACAAGGCTTATCTAGCTATTCGACAGCATGCCAATCTCTTCATAAATCTTTTCTCAA
TAATGCTTGGCTCTGGAATGCCAGAACTACAATCTTTTGATGACATTGCATACATTCGAAAGACCCTAGC
CTTAGATAAAACTGAGCAAGAGGCTTTGGAGTATTTCATGAAACAAATGAATGATGCACATCATGGTGGC
TGGACAACAAAAATGGATTGGATCTTCCACACAATTAAACAGCATGCATTGAACTGA
